Addgene plasmid #209942: pA-CBh-TP-CNOT7(minusNOT1interaction)-V5H6.MCh.Puro
Purpose: In mammalian cells expresses TP fused to a CNOT7 that does not interact with NOT1 with a V5H6 tag. Also expresses an mCherry fluorescent protein and puromycin resistance marker.
Depositing lab: Kevin Weeks. Depositing organization: University of North Carolina at Chapel Hill. Publication: Functional Proximity across an mRNA. Hatfield BM, Weidmann CA, McCutchin CA, Irving PS, Nelson IM, Felder S, Weeks KM. Biochemistry. 2025 Sep 16;64(18):3854-3865. doi: 10.1021/acs.biochem.5c00340. Epub 2025 Aug 12. PubMed 40792674.
Backbone
  Vector backbone: pA
  Total vector size (bp): 6700
  Vector type: Mammalian Expression
  Selectable markers: Puromycin
Growth in bacteria
  Bacterial resistance: Ampicillin, 100 μg/mL
  Growth temperature: 37°C
  Growth strain: DH5alpha
  Copy number: Low Copy
Gene/Insert 1
  Gene/Insert name: CCR4-NOT transcription complex subunit 7 (Mutation to inhibit interaction with NOT1) (alt name: CNOT7(minusNOT1interaction))
  Species: H. sapiens (human)
  Insert size (bp): 855
  Entrez Gene: CNOT7 (a.k.a. CAF-1, CAF1, Caf1a, hCAF-1)
  Promoter: CBh
  Tag / fusion protein: V5 epitope with H6 tag (C terminal on insert); TP (MS2 coat protein) (N terminal on insert)
  Cloning method: Unknown
  Sequencing primers: 5′ NA; 3′ NA
Gene/Insert 2
  Gene/Insert name: mCherry fluorescent protein fused to puromycin resistance marker
  Promoter: CMV
  Cloning method: Unknown
  Sequencing primers: 5′ NA; 3′ NA
Resource information
  A portion of this plasmid was derived from a plasmid made by: Vector builder
Terms and licenses: Academic/Nonprofit Terms; Industry Terms: Not Available to Industry
How to cite: pA-CBh-TP-CNOT7(minusNOT1interaction)-V5H6.MCh.Puro was a gift from Kevin Weeks (Addgene plasmid # 209942 ; http://n2t.net/addgene:209942 ; RRID:Addgene_209942)
