[The description below was written by a language model from this plasmid's Addgene catalogue record and pLannotate feature annotations shown in this document.]
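Description:
pA-CBh-TP-CNOT7(minusNOT1interaction)-V5H6.MCh.Puro is a 6.7 kb mammalian expression plasmid built on the pA backbone, part of which derives from a commercially assembled vector. Gateway attB4, attB1 and attB2 sites flanking the promoter and coding modules reflect a multisite recombination assembly. In bacteria it is maintained through a ColE1/pUC-type origin and selected with ampicillin via the β-lactamase gene. The catalogue lists it as low copy, although the annotated origin is of the type usually described as high copy.

The plasmid carries two independent mammalian transcription units. In the first, the CBh promoter (CMV enhancer, chicken β-actin promoter and a hybrid CBA/MVM intron) drives a fusion protein. This consists of an N-terminal "TP" module, the bacteriophage MS2 coat protein, followed by the 855 bp human CNOT7 (CAF1) coding sequence and a C-terminal V5 epitope with a hexahistidine tag. The His tag is recorded in the catalogue but not separately annotated. An SV40 polyadenylation signal terminates the unit. CNOT7 is a catalytic deadenylase subunit of the CCR4-NOT complex, and this version is mutated so that it no longer interacts with NOT1; the specific changes are not stated. The second unit uses the CMV enhancer/promoter to express mCherry fused directly to puromycin N-acetyltransferase, ending in a bGH poly(A) signal, which allows fluorescent identification and puromycin selection of transfected cells.

Because MS2 coat protein binds its cognate RNA hairpin, the construct appears designed for tethering CNOT7 to MS2-hairpin-bearing mRNAs. The NOT1-binding-deficient form would then help test whether tethered effects depend on recruiting the wider CCR4-NOT complex.
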