Features (pLannotate 1.2.2; 19 found; start..end, strand, type, name):
      1..21      +  protein_bind   attB4: mutant version of attB; core recombination site for the Gateway® BP reaction BP Clonase™
     22..307     +  enhancer       CMV enhancer: human cytomegalovirus immediate early enhancer; contains an 18-bp deletion relative to the standard CMV enhancer
    309..586     +  promoter       chicken β-actin promoter: No description available
    587..814     +  intron         hybrid intron: hybrid between chicken β-actin (CBA) and minute virus of mice (MMV) introns (Gray et al., 2011)
    820..840     +  protein_bind   attB1: mutant version of attB; core recombination site for the Gateway® BP reaction BP Clonase™
    850..1239    +  CDS            CAPSD_BPMS2: Experimental evidence at protein level: Swiss-Prot protein existence level 1. Acts as a translational repressor of viral replicase synthesis late in infection. This latter function is the result of capsid protein interaction with an RNA hairpin which contains the replicase ribosome-binding site. From Escherichia phage MS2 (Bacteriophage MS2).
   1255..2109    +  CDS            CNOT7: CNOT7_HUMAN - Also known as CAF1. Experimental evidence at protein level: Swiss-Prot protein existence level 1. Has 3'-5' poly(A) exoribonuclease activity for synthetic poly(A) RNA substrate. Its function seems to be partially redundant with that of CNOT8. Catalytic component of the CCR4-NOT complex which is one of the major cellular mRNA deadenylases and is linked to various cellular processes including bulk mRNA degradation, miRNA-mediated repression, translational repression during translational initiation and general transcription regulation. During miRNA-mediated repression the complex se
   2134..2175    +  CDS            V5 tag: epitope tag from simian virus 5
   2206..2230    -  protein_bind   attB2: mutant version of attB; recombination site for the Gateway® BP reaction BP Clonase™
   2259..2380    -  polyA_signal   SV40 poly(A) signal: SV40 polyadenylation signal
   2403..2471    -  CDS            large T antigen (fragment): large T antigen from SV40 (simian virus 40)
   2478..2857    +  enhancer       CMV enhancer: human cytomegalovirus immediate early enhancer
   2858..3061    +  promoter       CMV promoter: human cytomegalovirus (CMV) immediate early promoter
   3094..3801    +  CDS            mCherry: mCherry is a basic (constitutively fluorescent) red fluorescent protein published in 2004, derived from Discosoma sp.. It is reported to be a very rapidly-maturing monomer with low acid sensitivity.
   3802..4401    +  CDS            PuroR: puromycin N-acetyltransferase; pac from Streptomyces alboniger; confers resistance to puromycin
   4445..4669    +  polyA_signal   bGH poly(A) signal: bovine growth hormone polyadenylation signal
   4865..5453    -  rep_origin     ori: high-copy-number ColE1/pMB1/pBR322/pUC origin of replication
   5624..6484    -  CDS            AmpR: β-lactamase; bla; confers resistance to ampicillin, carbenicillin, and related antibiotics
   6485..6589    -  promoter       AmpR promoter: bla
>Addgene plasmid #209942 | pA-CBh-TP-CNOT7(minusNOT1interaction)-V5H6.MCh.Puro | addgene full sequence | sequence record 418711 | Addgene NGS Result
CAACTTTGTATAGAAAAGTTGCGTTACATAACTTACGGTAAATGGCCCGCCTGGCTGACCGCCCAACGAC
CCCCGCCCATTGACGTCAATAGTAACGCCAATAGGGACTTTCCATTGACGTCAATGGGTGGAGTATTTAC
GGTAAACTGCCCACTTGGCAGTACATCAAGTGTATCATATGCCAAGTACGCCCCCTATTGACGTCAATGA
CGGTAAATGGCCCGCCTGGCATTGTGCCCAGTACATGACCTTATGGGACTTTCCTACTTGGCAGTACATC
TACGTATTAGTCATCGCTATTACCATGGTCGAGGTGAGCCCCACGTTCTGCTTCACTCTCCCCATCTCCC
CCCCCTCCCCACCCCCAATTTTGTATTTATTTATTTTTTAATTATTTTGTGCAGCGATGGGGGCGGGGGG
GGGGGGGGGGCGCGCGCCAGGCGGGGCGGGGCGGGGCGAGGGGCGGGGCGGGGCGAGGCGGAGAGGTGCG
GCGGCAGCCAATCAGAGCGGCGCGCTCCGAAAGTTTCCTTTTATGGCGAGGCGGCGGCGGCGGCGGCCCT
ATAAAAAGCGAAGCGCGCGGCGGGCGGGAGTCGCTGCGCGCTGCCTTCGCCCCGTGCCCCGCTCCGCCGC
CGCCTCGCGCCGCCCGCCCCGGCTCTGACTGACCGCGTTACTCCCACAGGTGAGCGGGCGGGACGGCCCT
TCTCCTCCGGGCTGTAATTAGCTGAGCAAGAGGTAAGGGTTTAAGGGATGGTTGGTTGGTGGGGTATTAA
TGTTTAATTACCTGGAGCACCTGCCTGAAATCACTTTTTTTCAGGTTGGCAAGTTTGTACAAAAAAGCAG
GCTGCCACCATGGCTTCTAACTTTACTCAGTTCGTTCTCGTCGACAATGGCGGAACTGGCGACGTGACTG
TCGCCCCAAGCAACTTCGCTAACGGGGTCGCTGAATGGATCAGCTCTAACTCGCGTTCACAGGCTTACAA
AGTAACCTGTAGCGTTCGTCAGAGCTCTGCGCAGAATCGCAAATACACCATCAAAGTCGAGGTGCCTAAA
GTGGCAACCCAGACTGTTGGTGGTGTAGAGCTTCCTGTAGCCGCATGGCGTTCGTACTTAAATATGGAAC
TAACCATTCCAATTTTCGCTACGAATTCCGACTGCGAGCTTATTGTTAAGGCAATGCAAGGTCTCCTAAA
AGATGGAAACCCGATTCCCTCGGCCATCGCAGCAAACTCCGGCATCTACGGCGGCGCTAGCAGCATGCCA
GCGGCAACTGTAGATCATAGCCAAAGAATTTGTGAAGTTTGGGCTTGCAACTTGGATGAAGAGATGAAGA
AAATTCGTCAAGTTATCCGAAAATATAATTACGTTGCTATGGACACCGAGTTTCCAGGTGTGGTTGCAAG
ACCCATTGGAGAATTCAGGAGCAATGCTGACTATCAATACCAACTATTGCGGTGTAATGTAGACTTGTTA
AAGATAATTCAGCTAGGACTGACATTTATGAATGAGCAAGGAGAATACCCTCCAGGAACTTCAACTTGGC
AGTTTAATTTTAAATTTAATTTGACGGAGGACATGTATGCCCAGGACTCTATAGAGCTACTAACAACATC
TGGTATCCAGTTTAAAAAACATGAGGAGGAAGGAATTGAAACCCAGTACTTTGCAGAACTTCTTCGGACT
TCTGGAGTGGTCCTCTGTGAAGGGGTCAAATGGTTGTCATTTCATAGCGGTTACGACTTTGGCTACTTAA
TCAAAATCCTAACCAACTCTAACTTGCCTGAAGAAGAACTTGACTTCTTTGAGATCCTTCGATTGTTTTT
TCCTGTCATTTATGATGTGAAGTACCTCATGAAGAGCTGCAAAAATCTCAAAGGTGGATTACAGGAGGTG
GCAGAACAGTTAGAGCTGGAACGGATAGGACCACAACATCAGGCAGGATCTGATTCATTGCTCACAGGAA
TGGCCTTTTTCAAAATGAGAGAAATGTTCTTTGAAGATCATATTGATGATGCCAAATATTGTGGTCATTT
GTATGGCCTTGGTTCTGGTTCATCCTATGTACAGAATGGCACAGGGAATGCATATGAAGAGGAAGCCAAC
AAGCAGTCAAGGGATCCGGGCCCGCGGTTCGAAGGTAAGCCTATCCCTAACCCTCTCCTCGGTCTCGATT
CTACGCGTACCGGTCATCATCACCATCACCATTGAACCCAGCTTTCTTGTACAAAGTGGTGATGGCCGGC
CGCTTCGAGCAGACATGATAAGATACATTGATGAGTTTGGACAAACCACAACTAGAATGCAGTGAAAAAA
ATGCTTTATTTGTGAAATTTGTGATGCTATTGCTTTATTTGTAACCATTATAAGCTGCAATAAACAAGTT
AACAACAACAATTGCATTCATTTTATGTTTCAGGTTCAGGGGGAGGTGTGGGAGGTTTTTTAAAGCAAGT
AAAACCTCTACAAATGTGGTACGCGTTGACATTGATTATTGACTAGTTATTAATAGTAATCAATTACGGG
GTCATTAGTTCATAGCCCATATATGGAGTTCCGCGTTACATAACTTACGGTAAATGGCCCGCCTGGCTGA
CCGCCCAACGACCCCCGCCCATTGACGTCAATAATGACGTATGTTCCCATAGTAACGCCAATAGGGACTT
TCCATTGACGTCAATGGGTGGAGTATTTACGGTAAACTGCCCACTTGGCAGTACATCAAGTGTATCATAT
GCCAAGTACGCCCCCTATTGACGTCAATGACGGTAAATGGCCCGCCTGGCATTATGCCCAGTACATGACC
TTATGGGACTTTCCTACTTGGCAGTACATCTACGTATTAGTCATCGCTATTACCATGGTGATGCGGTTTT
GGCAGTACATCAATGGGCGTGGATAGCGGTTTGACTCACGGGGATTTCCAAGTCTCCACCCCATTGACGT
CAATGGGAGTTTGTTTTGGCACCAAAATCAACGGGACTTTCCAAAATGTCGTAACAACTCCGCCCCATTG
ACGCAAATGGGCGGTAGGCGTGTACGGTGGGAGGTCTATATAAGCAGAGCTCTCTGGCTAACTAGAGAAC
CCACTGCGCCACCATGGTGAGCAAGGGCGAGGAGGATAACATGGCCATCATCAAGGAGTTCATGCGCTTC
AAGGTGCACATGGAGGGCTCCGTGAACGGCCACGAGTTCGAGATCGAGGGCGAGGGCGAGGGCCGCCCCT
ACGAGGGCACCCAGACCGCCAAGCTGAAGGTGACCAAGGGTGGCCCCCTGCCCTTCGCCTGGGACATCCT
GTCCCCTCAGTTCATGTACGGCTCCAAGGCCTACGTGAAGCACCCCGCCGACATCCCCGACTACTTGAAG
CTGTCCTTCCCCGAGGGCTTCAAGTGGGAGCGCGTGATGAACTTCGAGGACGGCGGCGTGGTGACCGTGA
CCCAGGACTCCTCCCTGCAGGACGGCGAGTTCATCTACAAGGTGAAGCTGCGCGGCACCAACTTCCCCTC
CGACGGCCCCGTAATGCAGAAGAAGACCATGGGCTGGGAGGCCTCCTCCGAGCGGATGTACCCCGAGGAC
GGCGCCCTGAAGGGCGAGATCAAGCAGAGGCTGAAGCTGAAGGACGGCGGCCACTACGACGCTGAGGTCA
AGACCACCTACAAGGCCAAGAAGCCCGTGCAGCTGCCCGGCGCCTACAACGTCAACATCAAGTTGGACAT
CACCTCCCACAACGAGGACTACACCATCGTGGAACAGTACGAACGCGCCGAGGGCCGCCACTCCACCGGC
GGCATGGACGAGCTGTACAAGATGACCGAGTACAAGCCCACGGTGCGCCTCGCCACCCGCGACGACGTCC
CCAGGGCCGTACGCACCCTCGCCGCCGCGTTCGCCGACTACCCCGCCACGCGCCACACCGTCGATCCGGA
CCGCCACATCGAGCGGGTCACCGAGCTGCAAGAACTCTTCCTCACGCGCGTCGGGCTCGACATCGGCAAG
GTGTGGGTCGCGGACGACGGCGCCGCGGTGGCGGTCTGGACCACGCCGGAGAGCGTCGAAGCGGGGGCGG
TGTTCGCCGAGATCGGCCCGCGCATGGCCGAGTTGAGCGGTTCCCGGCTGGCCGCGCAGCAACAGATGGA
AGGCCTCCTGGCGCCGCACCGGCCCAAGGAGCCCGCGTGGTTCCTGGCCACCGTCGGCGTCTCGCCCGAC
CACCAGGGCAAGGGTCTGGGCAGCGCCGTCGTGCTCCCCGGAGTGGAGGCGGCCGAGCGCGCCGGGGTGC
CCGCCTTCCTGGAGACCTCCGCGCCCCGCAACCTCCCCTTCTACGAGCGGCTCGGCTTCACCGTCACCGC
CGACGTCGAGGTGCCCGAAGGACCGCGCACCTGGTGCATGACCCGCAAGCCCGGTGCCTGACTCGAGTCT
AGAGGGCCCGTTTAAACCCGCTGATCAGCCTCGACTGTGCCTTCTAGTTGCCAGCCATCTGTTGTTTGCC
CCTCCCCCGTGCCTTCCTTGACCCTGGAAGGTGCCACTCCCACTGTCCTTTCCTAATAAAATGAGGAAAT
TGCATCGCATTGTCTGAGTAGGTGTCATTCTATTCTGGGGGGTGGGGTGGGGCAGGACAGCAAGGGGGAG
GATTGGGAAGACAATAGCAGGCATGCTGGGGATGCGGTGGGCTCTATGGGCGGCCGCGGCGCTCTTCCGC
TTCCTCGCTCACTGACTCGCTGCGCTCGGTCGTTCGGCTGCGGCGAGCGGTATCAGCTCACTCAAAGGCG
GTAATACGGTTATCCACAGAATCAGGGGATAACGCAGGAAAGAACATGTGAGCAAAAGGCCAGCAAAAGG
CCAGGAACCGTAAAAAGGCCGCGTTGCTGGCGTTTTTCCATAGGCTCCGCCCCCCTGACGAGCATCACAA
AAATCGACGCTCAAGTCAGAGGTGGCGAAACCCGACAGGACTATAAAGATACCAGGCGTTTCCCCCTGGA
AGCTCCCTCGTGCGCTCTCCTGTTCCGACCCTGCCGCTTACCGGATACCTGTCCGCCTTTCTCTCTTCGG
GAAGCGTGGCGCTTTCTCATAGCTCACGCTGTAGGTATCTCAGTTCGGTGTAGGTCGTTCGCTCCAAGCT
GGGCTGTGTGCACGAACCCCCCGTTCAGCCCGACCGCTGCGCCTTATCCGGTAACTATCGTCTTGAGTCC
AACCCGGTAAGACACGACTTATCGCCACTGGCAGCAGCCACTGGTAACAGGATTAGCAGAGCGAGGTATG
TAGGCGGTGCTACAGAGTTCTTGAAGTGGTGGCCTAACTACGGCTACACTAGAAGAACAGTATTTGGTAT
CTGCGCTCTGCTGAAGCCAGTTACCTTCGGAAAAAGAGTTGGTAGCTCTTGATCCGGCAAACAAACCACC
GCTGGTAGCGGTGGTTTTTTTGTTTGCAAGCAGCAGATTACGCGCAGAAAAAAAGGATCTCAAGAAGATC
CTTTGATCTTTTCTACGGGGTCTGACGCTCAGTGGAACGAAAACTCACGTTAAGGGATTTTGGTCATGAG
ATTATCAAAAAGGATCTTCACCTAGATCCTTTTAAATTAAAAATGAAGTTTTAAATCAATCTAAAGTATA
TATGAGTAAACTTGGTCTGACAGTTACCAATGCTTAATCAGTGAGGCACCTATCTCAGCGATCTGTCTAT
TTCGTTCATCCATAGTTGCCTGACTCCCCGTCGTGTAGATAACTACGATACGGGAGGGCTTACCATCTGG
CCCCAGTGCTGCAATGATACCGCGAGACCCACGCTCACCGGCTCCAGATTTATCAGCAATAAACCAGCCA
GCCGGAAGGGCCGAGCGCAGAAGTGGTCCTGCAACTTTATCCGCCTCCATCCAGTCTATTAATTGTTGCC
GGGAAGCTAGAGTAAGTAGTTCGCCAGTTAATAGTTTGCGCAACGTTGTTGCCATTGCTACAGGCATCGT
GGTGTCACGCTCGTCGTTTGGTATGGCTTCATTCAGCTCCGGTTCCCAACGATCAAGGCGAGTTACATGA
TCCCCCATGTTGTGCAAAAAAGCGGTTAGCTCCTTCGGTCCTCCGATCGTTGTCAGAAGTAAGTTGGCCG
CAGTGTTATCACTCATGGTTATGGCAGCACTGCATAATTCTCTTACTGTCATGCCATCCGTAAGATGCTT
TTCTGTGACTGGTGAGTACTCAACCAAGTCATTCTGAGAATAGTGTATGCGGCGACCGAGTTGCTCTTGC
CCGGCGTCAATACGGGATAATACCGCGCCACATAGCAGAACTTTAAAAGTGCTCATCATTGGAAAACGTT
CTTCGGGGCGAAAACTCTCAAGGATCTTACCGCTGTTGAGATCCAGTTCGATGTAACCCACTCGTGCACC
CAACTGATCTTCAGCATCTTTTACTTTCACCAGCGTTTCTGGGTGAGCAAAAACAGGAAGGCAAAATGCC
GCAAAAAAGGGAATAAGGGCGACACGGAAATGTTGAATACTCATACTCTTCCTTTTTCAATATTATTGAA
GCATTTATCAGGGTTATTGTCTCATGAGCGGATACATATTTGAATGTATTTAGAAAAATAAACAAATAGG
GGTTCCGCGCACATTTCCCCGAAAAGTGCCACCTGACGTCTAAGAAACCATTATTATCATGACATTAACC
TATAAAAATAGGCGTATCACGAGGCCCTTTCGTCGGCGCGCCGCGGCCGC
